>Addgene plasmid #157850 | IMPT-10316:GABR1 | addgene full sequence | sequence record 309786 | Addgene NGS Result
TGTGGGCGGACAATAAAGTCTTAAACTGAACAAAATAGATCTAAACTATGACAATAAAGTCTTAAACTAG
ACAGAATAGTTGTAAACTGAAATCAGTCCAGTTATGCTGTGAAAAAGCATACTGGACTTTTGTTATGGCT
AAAGCAAACTCTTCATTTTCTGAAGTGCAAATTGCCCGTCGTATTAAAGAGGGGCGTGGCCAAGGGCATG
GTAAAGACTATATTCGCGGCGTTGTGACAATTTACCGAACAACTCCGCGGCCGGGAAGCCGATCTCGGCT
TGAACGAATTGTTAGGTGGCGGTACTTGGGTCGATATCAAAGTGCATCACTTCTTCCCGTATGCCCAACT
TTGTATAGAGAGCCACTGCGGGATCGTCACCGTAATCTGCTTGCACGTAGATCACATAAGCACCAAGCGC
GTTGGCCTCATGCTTGAGGAGATTGATGAGCGCGGTGGCAATGCCCTGCCTCCGGTGCTCGCCGGAGACT
GCGAGATCATAGATATAGATCTCACTACGCGGCTGCTCAAACTTGGGCAGAACGTAAGCCGCGAGAGCGC
CAACAACCGCTTCTTGGTCGAAGGCAGCAAGCGCGATGAATGTCTTACTACGGAGCAAGTTCCCGAGGTA
ATCGGAGTCCGGCTGATGTTGGGAGTAGGTGGCTACGTCTCCGAACTCACGACCGAAAAGATCAAGAGCA
GCCCGCATGGATTTGACTTGGTCAGGGCCGAGCCTACATGTGCGAATGATGCCCATACTTGAGCCACCTA
ACTTTGTTTTAGGGCGACTGCCCTGCTGCGTAACATCGTTGCTGCTCCATAACATCAAACATCGACCCAC
GGCGTAACGCGCTTGCTGCTTGGATGCCCGAGGCATAGACTGTACAAAAAAACAGTCATAACAAGCCATG
AAAACCGCCACTGCGCCGTTACCACCGCTGCGTTCGGTCAAGGTTCTGGACCAGTTGCGTGAGCGCATAC
GCTACTTGCATTACAGTTTACGAACCGAACAGGCTTATGTCAACTGGGTTCGTGCCTTCATCCGTTTCCA
CGGTGTGCGTCACCCGGCAACCTTGGGCAGCAGCGAAGTCGAGGCATTTCTGTCCTGGCTGGCGAACGAG
CGCAAGGTTTCGGTCTCCACGCATCGTCAGGCATTGGCGGCCTTGCTGTTCTTCTACGGCAAGGTGCTGT
GCACGGATCTGCCCTGGCTTCAGGAGATCGGAAGACCTCGGCCGTCGCGGCGCTTGCCGGTGGTGCTGAC
CCCGGATGAAGTGGTTCGCATCCTCGGTTTTCTGGAAGGCGAGCATCGTTTGTTCGCCCAGGACTCTAGC
TATAGTTCTAGTGGTTGGCTACGTATACTCCGGAATATTAATAGATCATGGAGATAATTAAAATGATAAC
CATCTCGCAAATAAATAAGTATTTTACTGTTTTCGTAACAGTTTTGTAATAAAAAAACCTATAAATATTC
CGGATTATTCATACCGTCCCACCATCGGGCGCGGATCCCGGTCCGAAGCGCGCGGAATTCAAAGGCCTAC
GTCGACGAGCTCACTAGTCGCGGCCGCCACCATGAAAACAATTATAGCTCTCAGCTACATATTTTGTCTG
GTGTTCGCGGAGAACTTGTACTTCCAGGGATCGGAACGCCGTGCCGTCTACATCGGAGCACTGTTCCCAA
TGAGTGGAGGATGGCCAGGTGGACAGGCTTGTCAACCAGCAGTCGAGATGGCACTGGAAGACGTTAACAG
CAGGAGAGACATCCTCCCAGATTACGAGCTGAAACTCATTCACCATGACTCTAAGTGCGATCCTGGTCAG
GCTACCAAGTACCTGTACGAACTGCTCTACAACGACCCTATCAAGATCATTTTGATGCCCGGCTGTTCTT
CAGTCAGCACTCTGGTTGCTGAGGCTGCCAGGATGTGGAACCTGATCGTCCTCAGTTACGGCAGTTCGTC
CCCTGCGCTGTCGAACAGGCAGAGATTCCCAACCTTCTTCCGCACTCACCCGTCAGCTACCTTGCATAAC
CCTACTCGTGTGAAACTGTTCGAGAAGTGGGGATGGAAGAAAATCGCCACAATTCAGCAAACCACTGAAG
TCTTCACCTCCACTTTGGACGATCTGGAGGAAAGGGTTAAGGAGGCAGGTATCGAAATTACCTTCAGACA
GTCCTTCTTCTCCGACCCTGCCGTTCCGGTGAAGAACCTGAAACGCCAAGACGCACGTATCATTGTCGGT
CTCTTCTACGAAACCGAGGCTCGTAAAGTGTTCTGCGAGGTCTACAAGGAAAGACTCTTCGGCAAGAAGT
ACGTGTGGTTCTTGATCGGCTGGTACGCCGATAACTGGTTCAAGATCTACGACCCTAGCATTAACTGTAC
AGTGGACGAAATGACGGAGGCCGTCGAAGGCCACATCACAACGGAGATTGTCATGCTGAACCCCGCAAAC
ACCCGTAGTATCTCGAACATGACTTCTCAGGAGTTCGTGGAAAAGCTGACAAAACGCCTCAAGCGTCATC
CCGAGGAAACGGGAGGTTTCCAAGAGGCGCCACTGGCTTACGACGCCATCTGGGCATTGGCGCTGGCTCT
CAACAAGACCTCTGGCGGAGGTGGCCGTTCAGGTGTCAGACTGGAAGATTTCAACTACAACAACCAGACA
ATCACGGACCAAATTTACCGCGCTATGAACAGCTCTTCATTCGAGGGTGTGTCCGGCCACGTTGTGTTCG
ATGCGTCCGGCAGCCGTATGGCTTGGACTTTGATCGAACAGCTGCAAGGAGGTTCCTACAAGAAAATTGG
ATACTACGACAGCACCAAGGACGATTTGTCTTGGTCAAAAACTGATAAGTGGATCGGCGGATCACCACCG
GCTGACCAGACCCTCGTCATTAAAACTTTCAGGTTCCTCTCCCAAAAGTTGTTCATCAGTGTCTCGGTTC
TCAGTTCGTTGGGCATTGTCCTCGCTGTCGTTTGCTTGAGTTTCAACATCTACAACTCGCACGTTAGATA
CATTCAGAACTCTCAACCCAACCTGAACAACCTCACCGCCGTTGGATGCTCATTGGCACTGGCAGCGGTG
TTCCCGCTCGGATTGGACGGTTACCATATCGGTCGCAACCAGTTCCCCTTCGTGTGTCAAGCCCGTCTGT
GGTTGCTGGGACTGGGTTTCTCCCTCGGCTACGGAAGCATGTTCACTAAGATCTGGTGGGTTCACACCGT
GTTCACTAAGAAAGAGGAAAAGAAAGAGTGGCGCAAAACACTGGAACCATGGAAGCTCTACGCGACGGTT
GGTCTCTTGGTGGGCATGGATGTCCTGACACTCGCTATCTGGCAGATTGTCGACCCTCTGCACAGGACAA
TCGAGACGTTCGCCAAAGAGGAACCGAAGGAAGACATCGATGTGTCAATTTTGCCTCAGCTGGAGCATTG
CTCCAGCAGAAAGATGAACACTTGGCTGGGAATCTTCTACGGCTACAAGGGACTGCTCTTGCTGCTCGGT
ATCTTCCTCGCTTACGAGACAAAATCCGTTAGCACGGAAAAGATCAACGATCACCGCGCGGTGGGTATGG
CTATTTACAACGTGGCGGTCTTGTGTCTGATCACAGCTCCTGTGACGATGATTTTGTCTTCACAGCAAGA
CGCTGCCTTCGCCTTCGCATCTCTGGCTATCGTGTTCAGTTCGTACATTACTCTCGTGGTCTTGTTCGTC
CCCAAGATGCGCCGTCTGATCACACGTGGCGAGTGGCAGTCAGAAGCCCAAGACACCATGAAGACTGGTT
CCAGCACCAACAACAACGAGGAAGAGAAATCCCGCTTGCTGGAAAAGGAGAACCGTGAACTGGAGAAAAT
CATTGCTGAGAAGGAAGAGAGGGTGAGCGAATTGAGACACCAGCTGCAATCCCGCCTGGAGGTGCTGTTT
CAGGGGCCTATGGTGAGCAAGGGAGAGGAGCTGTTCACCGGAGTGGTGCCTATCCTGGTGGAGCTGGACG
GCGATGTGAATGGCCACAAGTTTTCTGTGAGCGGAGAGGGAGAGGGCGACGCAACCTATGGCAAGCTGAC
ACTGAAGTTCATCTGCACCACAGGCAAGCTGCCAGTGCCCTGGCCTACCCTGGTGACCACACTGACATAC
GGCGTGCAGTGTTTCTCTCGGTATCCAGACCACATGAAGCAGCACGACTTCTTCAAGAGCGCCATGCCCG
AGGGCTACGTGCAGGAGAGGACCATCTTTTTCAAGGACGATGGCAACTATAAGACCCGCGCCGAGGTGAA
GTTTGAGGGCGACACACTGGTGAACCGGATCGAGCTGAAGGGCATCGACTTCAAGGAGGATGGCAATATC
CTGGGCCACAAGCTGGAGTACAACTATAATAGCCACAACGTGTACATCATGGCCGATAAGCAGAAGAACG
GCATCAAGGTGAACTTCAAGATCCGCCACAATATCGAGGACGGCTCCGTGCAGCTGGCCGATCACTACCA
GCAGAACACCCCAATCGGCGACGGCCCTGTGCTGCTGCCAGATAATCACTATCTGTCCACACAGTCTGCC
CTGAGCAAGGACCCTAACGAGAAGCGGGATCACATGGTGCTGCTGGAGTTCGTGACCGCAGCAGGAATCA
CACTGGGAATGGACGAGCTGTATAAATAATAAGGCGCGCCCTCGAGGCATGCGGTACCAAGCTTGTCGAG
AAGTACTAGAGGATCATAATCAGCCATACCACATTTGTAGAGGTTTTACTTGCTTTAAAAAACCTCCCAC
ACCTCCCCCTGAACCTGAAACATAAAATGAATGCAATTGTTGTTGTTAACTTGTTTATTGCAGCTTATAA
TGGTTACAAATAAAGCAATAGCATCACAAATTTCACAAATAAAGCATTTTTTTCACTGCATTCTAGTTGT
GGTTTGTCCAAACTCATCAATGTATCTTATCATGTCTGGATCTGATCACTGCTTGAGCCTAGGAGATCCG
AACCAGATAAGTGAAATCTAGTTCCAAACTATTTTGTCATTTTTAATTTTCGTATTAGCTTACGACGCTA
CACCCAGTTCCCATCTATTTTGTCACTCTTCCCTAAATAATCCTTAAAAACTCCATTTCCACCCCTCCCA
GTTCCCAACTATTTTGTCCGCCCACAGCGGGGCATTTTTCTTCCTGTTATGTTTTTAATCAAACATCCTG
CCAACTCCATGTGACAAACCGTCATCTTCGGCTACTTTTTCTCTGTCACAGAATGAAAATTTTTCTGTCA
TCTCTTCGTTATTAATGTTTGTAATTGACTGAATATCAACGCTTATTTGCAGCCTGAATGGCGAATGGG
[124 nt withheld, positions 5320-5443]
C
[91 nt withheld, positions 5445-5535]
A
[49 nt withheld, positions 5537-5585]
CCTTTGACGTTGGAGTCCACGTTCTT
[37 nt withheld, positions 5612-5648]
ACCCTATCTCGGTCTATTCTTTTGATTTATAAGGGATTTTGCCGATTTCGGCCTATTGGTTAAAAAATGA
GCTGATTTAACAAAAATTTAACGCGAATTTTAACAAAATATTAACGCTTACAATTTAGGTGGCACTTTTC
GGGGAAATGTGCGCGGAACCCCTATTTGTTTATTTTTCTAAATACATTCAAATATGTATCCGCTCATGAG
ACAATAACCCTGATAAATGCTTCAATAATATTGAAAAAGGAAGAGTATGAGTATTCAACATTTCCGTGTC
GCCCTTATTCCCTTTTTTGCGGCATTTTGCCTTCCTGTTTTTGCTCACCCAGAAACGCTGGTGAAAGTAA
AAGATGCTGAAGATCAGTTGGGTGCACGAGTGGGTTACATCGAACTGGATCTCAACAGCGGTAAGATCCT
TGAGAGTTTTCGCCCCGAAGAACGTTTTCCAATGATGAGCACTTTTAAAGTTCTGCTATGTGGCGCGGTA
TTATCCCGTATTGACGCCGGGCAAGAGCAACTCGGTCGCCGCATACACTATTCTCAGAATGACTTGGTTG
AGTACTCACCAGTCACAGAAAAGCATCTTACGGATGGCATGACAGTAAGAGAATTATGCAGTGCTGCCAT
AACCATGAGTGATAACACTGCGGCCAACTTACTTCTGACAACGATCGGAGGACCGAAGGAGCTAACCGCT
TTTTTGCACAACATGGGGGATCATGTAACTCGCCTTGATCGTTGGGAACCGGAGCTGAATGAAGCCATAC
CAAACGACGAGCGTGACACCACGATGCCTGTAGCAATGGCAACAACGTTGCGCAAACTATTAACTGGCGA
ACTACTTACTCTAGCTTCCCGGCAACAATTAATAGACTGGATGGAGGCGGATAAAGTTGCAGGACCACTT
CTGCGCTCGGCCCTTCCGGCTGGCTGGTTTATTGCTGATAAATCTGGAGCCGGTGAGCGTGGGTCTCGCG
GTATCATTGCAGCACTGGGGCCAGATGGTAAGCCCTCCCGTATCGTAGTTATCTACACGACGGGGAGTCA
GGCAACTATGGATGAACGAAATAGACAGATCGCTGAGATAGGTGCCTCACTGATTAAGCATTGGTAACTG
TCAGACCAAGTTTACTCATATATACTTTAGATTGATTTAAAACTTCATTTTTAATTTAAAAGGATCTAGG
TGAAGATCCTTTTTGATAATCTCATGACCAAAATCCCTTAACGTGAGTTTTCGTTCCACTGAGCGTCAGA
CCCCGTAGAAAAGATCAAAGGATCTTCTTGAGATCCTTTTTTTCTGCGCGTAATCTGCTGCTTGCAAACA
AAAAAACCACCGCTACCAGCGGTGGTTTGTTTGCCGGATCAAGAGCTACCAACTCTTTTTCCGAAGGTAA
CTGGCTTCAGCAGAGCGCAGATACCAAATACTGTTCTTCTAGTGTAGCCGTAGTTAGGCCACCACTTCAA
GAACTCTGTAGCACCGCCTACATACCTCGCTCTGCTAATCCTGTTACCAGTGGCTGCTGCCAGTGGCGAT
AAGTCGTGTCTTACCGGGTTGGACTCAAGACGATAGTTACCGGATAAGGCGCAGCGGTCGGGCTGAACGG
GGGGTTCGTGCACACAGCCCAGCTTGGAGCGAACGACCTACACCGAACTGAGATACCTACAGCGTGAGCT
ATGAGAAAGCGCCACGCTTCCCGAAGGGAGAAAGGCGGACAGGTATCCGGTAAGCGGCAGGGTCGGAACA
GGAGAGCGCACGAGGGAGCTTCCAGGGGGAAACGCCTGGTATCTTTATAGTCCTGTCGGGTTTCGCCACC
TCTGACTTGAGCGTCGATTTTTGTGATGCTCGTCAGGGGGGCGGAGCCTATGGAAAAACGCCAGCAACGC
GGCCTTTTTACGGTTCCTGGCCTTTTGCTGGCCTTTTGCTCACATGTTCTTTCCTGCGTTATCCCCTGAT
TCTGTGGATAACCGTATTACCGCCTTTGAGTGAGCTGATACCGCTCGCCGCAGCCGAACGACCGAGCGCA
GCGAGTCAGTGAGCGAGGAAGCGGAAGAGCGCCTGATGCGGTATTTTCTCCTTACGCATCTGTGCGGTAT
TTCACACCGCATAGACCAGCCGCGTAACCTGGCAAAATCGGTTACGGTTGAGTAATAAATGGATGCCCTG
CGTAAGCGGG
Features (pLannotate 1.2.2; 16 found; start..end, strand, type, name):
      1..225     -  mobile_element Tn7R: mini-Tn7 element (right end of the Tn7 transposon) Tn7
    292..825     -  CDS            GmR: gentamycin acetyltransferase; aacC1; confers resistance to gentamycin
    995..1023    -  promoter       Pc promoter: intI1 (promoter lies within the coding sequence); class 1 integron promoter
   1001..1348    -  CDS            YPR2_ECOLX (fragment): Protein predicted: Swiss-Prot protein existence level 4. From Escherichia coli.
   1375..1466    +  promoter       polyhedrin promoter: polh from Autographa californica; promoter for the baculovirus polyhedrin gene
   1641..3905    +  CDS            GABBR1 (fragment): GABR1_HUMAN - Also known as GPRC3A. Experimental evidence at protein level: Swiss-Prot protein existence level 1. Isoform 1E may regulate the formation of functional GABBR1/GABBR2 heterodimers by competing for GABBR2 binding. This could explain the observation that certain small molecule ligands exhibit differential affinity for central versus peripheral sites. From Homo sapiens (Human).
   3930..4646    +  CDS            EGFP: EGFP is a basic (constitutively fluorescent) green fluorescent protein published in 1996, derived from Aequorea victoria. It is reported to be a rapidly-maturing weak dimer with moderate acid sensitivity.
   4702..4785    +  CDS            large T antigen (fragment): large T antigen from SV40 (simian virus 40)
   4808..4942    +  polyA_signal   SV40 poly(A) signal: SV40 polyadenylation signal
   4971..5136    -  mobile_element Tn7L: mini-Tn7 element (left end of the Tn7 transposon) Tn7
   5299..5315    +  CDS            lacZα (fragment): LacZα fragment of β-galactosidase; lacZ fragment
   5320..5774    +  rep_origin     f1 ori (sequence partly withheld): f1 bacteriophage origin of replication; arrow indicates direction of (+) strand synthesis
   5800..5904    +  promoter       AmpR promoter: bla
   5905..6765    +  CDS            AmpR: β-lactamase; bla; confers resistance to ampicillin, carbenicillin, and related antibiotics
   6936..7524    +  rep_origin     ori: high-copy-number ColE1/pMB1/pBR322/pUC origin of replication
   7710..7761    -  misc_feature   bom (fragment): basis of mobility region from pBR322
