[The description below was written by a language model from this plasmid's Addgene catalogue record and pLannotate feature annotations shown in this document.]
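Description:
IMPT-10316:GABR1 is a baculovirus transfer (donor) plasmid built on the pFastBac1 backbone for expressing an engineered human GABA-B receptor subunit 1 (GABBR1) in Sf9 insect cells. In E. coli it is maintained as a high-copy plasmid through a ColE1/pUC-type origin and selected with ampicillin via β-lactamase; an f1 origin is also present. The catalogue lists the total vector size as equal to the empty backbone (4,776 bp), but the sequenced record is 7,828 nt, which agrees with the backbone plus the stated 3,078 bp insert.

The expression cassette sits between the Tn7R and Tn7L ends of a mini-Tn7 element, together with a gentamicin resistance gene driven by the Pc integron promoter. This arrangement allows site-specific transposition of the whole cassette into a bacmid in a suitable E. coli host, with gentamicin selecting for the transposed segment, so that recombinant baculovirus can then be produced. Within the element, the strong, very late AcMNPV polyhedrin promoter drives the open reading frame, cloned between NotI and AscI sites, and an SV40 polyadenylation signal terminates the transcript. According to the stated purpose, the fusion reads HA, TEV protease site, the receptor's Venus flytrap extracellular domain (VFT), transmembrane domain (TMD) and coiled-coil region (CC), followed by a "PreX" element (presumably a PreScission protease site) and C-terminal eGFP. The feature table annotates only the GABBR1 fragment and EGFP; the short N-terminal elements and cleavage sites are not individually detected. The eGFP fusion allows expression to be monitored by fluorescence, with the protease sites presumably allowing tag removal. The associated publication concerns the structural basis of metabotropic GABA receptor activation, consistent with use in producing receptor protein for structural studies.
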