Addgene plasmid #157850: IMPT-10316:GABR1
Purpose: HA-TEV-VFT-TMD-CC-PreX-eGFP in pFastBac1 for Sf9 expression
Depositing lab: Vadim Cherezov & Raymond Stevens. Depositing organization: University of Southern California. Publication: Structural basis of the activation of a metabotropic GABA receptor. Shaye H, Ishchenko A, Lam JH, Han GW, Xue L, Rondard P, Pin JP, Katritch V, Gati C, Cherezov V. Nature. 2020 Jun 17. pii: 10.1038/s41586-020-2408-4. doi: 10.1038/s41586-020-2408-4. PubMed 32555460.
Backbone
  Vector backbone: pFastBac1
  Backbone manufacturer: ThermoFisher
  Backbone size w/o insert (bp): 4776
  Total vector size (bp): 4776
  Vector type: Insect Expression
Growth in bacteria
  Bacterial resistance: Ampicillin, 100 μg/mL
  Growth temperature: 37°C
  Growth strain: DH5alpha
  Copy number: High Copy
Gene/Insert
  Gene/Insert name: GABR1
  Species: H. sapiens (human)
  Insert size (bp): 3078
  Entrez Gene: GABBR1 (a.k.a. GABABR1, GABBR1-3, GB1, GPRC3A, NEDLC)
  Promoter: Polyhedrin
  Cloning method: Restriction Enzyme; 5′ cloning site NotI (not destroyed); 3′ cloning site AscI (not destroyed)
  Sequencing primers: 5′ GGATTATTCATACCGTCCCA; 3′ CAAATGTGGTATGGCTGATT
Terms and licenses: Academic/Nonprofit Terms; Industry Terms: Not Available to Industry
How to cite: IMPT-10316:GABR1 was a gift from Vadim Cherezov & Raymond Stevens (Addgene plasmid # 157850 ; http://n2t.net/addgene:157850 ; RRID:Addgene_157850)
