>Addgene plasmid #157850 | IMPT-10316:GABR1 | depositor partial sequence | sequence record 304695 | ORF
ATGAAAACAATTATAGCTCTCAGCTACATATTTTGTCTGGTGTTCGCGGAGAACTTGTACTTCCAGGGAT
CGGAACGCCGTGCCGTCTACATCGGAGCACTGTTCCCAATGAGTGGAGGATGGCCAGGTGGACAGGCTTG
TCAACCAGCAGTCGAGATGGCACTGGAAGACGTTAACAGCAGGAGAGACATCCTCCCAGATTACGAGCTG
AAACTCATTCACCATGACTCTAAGTGCGATCCTGGTCAGGCTACCAAGTACCTGTACGAACTGCTCTACA
ACGACCCTATCAAGATCATTTTGATGCCCGGCTGTTCTTCAGTCAGCACTCTGGTTGCTGAGGCTGCCAG
GATGTGGAACCTGATCGTCCTCAGTTACGGCAGTTCGTCCCCTGCGCTGTCGAACAGGCAGAGATTCCCA
ACCTTCTTCCGCACTCACCCGTCAGCTACCTTGCATAACCCTACTCGTGTGAAACTGTTCGAGAAGTGGG
GATGGAAGAAAATCGCCACAATTCAGCAAACCACTGAAGTCTTCACCTCCACTTTGGACGATCTGGAGGA
AAGGGTTAAGGAGGCAGGTATCGAAATTACCTTCAGACAGTCCTTCTTCTCCGACCCTGCCGTTCCGGTG
AAGAACCTGAAACGCCAAGACGCACGTATCATTGTCGGTCTCTTCTACGAAACCGAGGCTCGTAAAGTGT
TCTGCGAGGTCTACAAGGAAAGACTCTTCGGCAAGAAGTACGTGTGGTTCTTGATCGGCTGGTACGCCGA
TAACTGGTTCAAGATCTACGACCCTAGCATTAACTGTACAGTGGACGAAATGACGGAGGCCGTCGAAGGC
CACATCACAACGGAGATTGTCATGCTGAACCCCGCAAACACCCGTAGTATCTCGAACATGACTTCTCAGG
AGTTCGTGGAAAAGCTGACAAAACGCCTCAAGCGTCATCCCGAGGAAACGGGAGGTTTCCAAGAGGCGCC
ACTGGCTTACGACGCCATCTGGGCATTGGCGCTGGCTCTCAACAAGACCTCTGGCGGAGGTGGCCGTTCA
GGTGTCAGACTGGAAGATTTCAACTACAACAACCAGACAATCACGGACCAAATTTACCGCGCTATGAACA
GCTCTTCATTCGAGGGTGTGTCCGGCCACGTTGTGTTCGATGCGTCCGGCAGCCGTATGGCTTGGACTTT
GATCGAACAGCTGCAAGGAGGTTCCTACAAGAAAATTGGATACTACGACAGCACCAAGGACGATTTGTCT
TGGTCAAAAACTGATAAGTGGATCGGCGGATCACCACCGGCTGACCAGACCCTCGTCATTAAAACTTTCA
GGTTCCTCTCCCAAAAGTTGTTCATCAGTGTCTCGGTTCTCAGTTCGTTGGGCATTGTCCTCGCTGTCGT
TTGCTTGAGTTTCAACATCTACAACTCGCACGTTAGATACATTCAGAACTCTCAACCCAACCTGAACAAC
CTCACCGCCGTTGGATGCTCATTGGCACTGGCAGCGGTGTTCCCGCTCGGATTGGACGGTTACCATATCG
GTCGCAACCAGTTCCCCTTCGTGTGTCAAGCCCGTCTGTGGTTGCTGGGACTGGGTTTCTCCCTCGGCTA
CGGAAGCATGTTCACTAAGATCTGGTGGGTTCACACCGTGTTCACTAAGAAAGAGGAAAAGAAAGAGTGG
CGCAAAACACTGGAACCATGGAAGCTCTACGCGACGGTTGGTCTCTTGGTGGGCATGGATGTCCTGACAC
TCGCTATCTGGCAGATTGTCGACCCTCTGCACAGGACAATCGAGACGTTCGCCAAAGAGGAACCGAAGGA
AGACATCGATGTGTCAATTTTGCCTCAGCTGGAGCATTGCTCCAGCAGAAAGATGAACACTTGGCTGGGA
ATCTTCTACGGCTACAAGGGACTGCTCTTGCTGCTCGGTATCTTCCTCGCTTACGAGACAAAATCCGTTA
GCACGGAAAAGATCAACGATCACCGCGCGGTGGGTATGGCTATTTACAACGTGGCGGTCTTGTGTCTGAT
CACAGCTCCTGTGACGATGATTTTGTCTTCACAGCAAGACGCTGCCTTCGCCTTCGCATCTCTGGCTATC
GTGTTCAGTTCGTACATTACTCTCGTGGTCTTGTTCGTCCCCAAGATGCGCCGTCTGATCACACGTGGCG
AGTGGCAGTCAGAAGCCCAAGACACCATGAAGACTGGTTCCAGCACCAACAACAACGAGGAAGAGAAATC
CCGCTTGCTGGAAAAGGAGAACCGTGAACTGGAGAAAATCATTGCTGAGAAGGAAGAGAGGGTGAGCGAA
TTGAGACACCAGCTGCAATCCCGCCTGGAGGTGCTGTTTCAGGGGCCTATGGTGAGCAAGGGAGAGGAGC
TGTTCACCGGAGTGGTGCCTATCCTGGTGGAGCTGGACGGCGATGTGAATGGCCACAAGTTTTCTGTGAG
CGGAGAGGGAGAGGGCGACGCAACCTATGGCAAGCTGACACTGAAGTTCATCTGCACCACAGGCAAGCTG
CCAGTGCCCTGGCCTACCCTGGTGACCACACTGACATACGGCGTGCAGTGTTTCTCTCGGTATCCAGACC
ACATGAAGCAGCACGACTTCTTCAAGAGCGCCATGCCCGAGGGCTACGTGCAGGAGAGGACCATCTTTTT
CAAGGACGATGGCAACTATAAGACCCGCGCCGAGGTGAAGTTTGAGGGCGACACACTGGTGAACCGGATC
GAGCTGAAGGGCATCGACTTCAAGGAGGATGGCAATATCCTGGGCCACAAGCTGGAGTACAACTATAATA
GCCACAACGTGTACATCATGGCCGATAAGCAGAAGAACGGCATCAAGGTGAACTTCAAGATCCGCCACAA
TATCGAGGACGGCTCCGTGCAGCTGGCCGATCACTACCAGCAGAACACCCCAATCGGCGACGGCCCTGTG
CTGCTGCCAGATAATCACTATCTGTCCACACAGTCTGCCCTGAGCAAGGACCCTAACGAGAAGCGGGATC
ACATGGTGCTGCTGGAGTTCGTGACCGCAGCAGGAATCACACTGGGAATGGACGAGCTGTATAAATAA
